>Addgene plasmid #140630 | pSC101-Donor | addgene full sequence | sequence record 306011 | Addgene NGS Result
GGTCTGCTATGTGGTGCTATCTGACTTTTTGCTGTTCAGCAGTTCCTGCCCTCTGATTTTCCAGTCTGAC
CACTTCGGATTATCCCGTGACAGGTCATTCAGACTGGCTAATGCACCCAGTAAGGCAGCGGTATCATCAA
CGGGGTCTGACGCTCAGTGGAACGAAAACTCACGTTAAGGGATTTTGGTCATGAGATTATCAAAAAGGAT
CTTCACCTAGATCCGTTATGCAGCGGAAAGTAAAAAATTTTTAGTTTATTAGACATCTCCACAAAAGGCG
TAGTGTACAGTGACAAATTATCTGTCGTCGGTGACAGATTAATGTCATTGTGACTATTTAATTGTCGTCG
TGACCCATCAGCGTTGCTTAATTAATTGATGACAAATTAAATGTCATCAATATAATATGCTCTGCAATTA
TTATACAAAGCAATTAAAACAAGCGGATAAAAGGACTTGCTTTCAACCCACCCCTAAGTTTAATAGTTAC
TGAGGGGGATCCACTAGTGAGCTCATGCATGATCTCGAATTAGCTTCAAAAGCGCTCTGAAGTTCCTATA
CTTTCTAGAGAATAGGAACTTCGGAATAGGAACTTCAAGATCCCCTGATTCCCTTTGTCAACAGCAATGG
ATAATTCGATTTAACAAATGCATGGCGCAAGGGCTGCTAAAGGAAGCGGAACACGTAGAAAGCCAGTCCG
CAGAAACGGTGCTGACCCCGGATGAATGTCAGCTACTGGGCTATCTGGACAAGGGAAAACGCAAGCGCAA
AGAGAAAGCAGGTAGCTTGCAGTGGGCTTACATGGCGATAGCTAGACTGGGCGGTTTTATGGACAGCAAG
CGAACCGGAATTGCCAGCTGGGGCGCCCTCTGGTAAGGTTGGGAAGCCCTGCAAAGTAAACTGGATGGCT
TTCTTGCCGCCAAGGATCTGATGGCGCAGGGGATCAAGATCTGATCAAGAGACAGGATGAGGATCGTTTC
GCATGATTGAACAAGATGGATTGCACGCAGGTTCTCCGGCCGCTTGGGTGGAGAGGCTATTCGGCTATGA
CTGGGCACAACAGACAATCGGCTGCTCTGATGCCGCCGTGTTCCGGCTGTCAGCGCAGGGGCGCCCGGTT
CTTTTTGTCAAGACCGACCTGTCCGGTGCCCTGAATGAACTGCAGGACGAGGCAGCGCGGCTATCGTGGC
TGGCCACGACGGGCGTTCCTTGCGCAGCTGTGCTCGACGTTGTCACTGAAGCGGGAAGGGACTGGCTGCT
ATTGGGCGAAGTGCCGGGGCAGGATCTCCTGTCATCCCACCTTGCTCCTGCCGAGAAAGTATCCATCATG
GCTGATGCAATGCGGCGGCTGCATACGCTTGATCCGGCTACCTGCCCATTCGACCACCAAGCGAAACATC
GCATCGAGCGAGCACGTACTCGGATGGAAGCCGGTCTTGTCGATCAGGATGATCTGGACGAAGAGCATCA
GGGGCTCGCGCCAGCCGAACTGTTCGCCAGGCTCAAGGCGCGCATGCCCGACGGCGAGGATCTCGTCGTG
ACCCATGGCGATGCCTGCTTGCCGAATATCATGGTGGAAAATGGCCGCTTTTCTGGATTCATCGACTGTG
GCCGGCTGGGTGTGGCGGACCGCTATCAGGACATAGCGTTGGCTACCCGTGATATTGCTGAAGAGCTTGG
CGGCGAATGGGCTGACCGCTTCCTCGTGCTTTACGGTATCGCCGCTCCCGATTCGCAGCGCATCGCCTTC
TATCGCCTTCTTGACGAGTTCTTCTGAATTGAAAAAGGAAGAGTATGAGGATCCAACATTTCCAATCACT
AGTGAATTATCTAGAATTATTCCATTGAGTAAGTTTTTAAGCACATCAGCTTCAAAAGCGCTCTGAAGTT
CCTATACTTTCTAGAGAATAGGAACTTCGGAATAGGTACTTCAAGATCCCCAATTCGAGATCGTCCGGGC
CGCAAGCTCCTAGCGGCGGATTTGTCCTACTCAGGAGAGCGTTCACCGACAAACAACAGATAAAACGAAA
GGCCCAGTCTTTCGACTGAGCCTTTCGTTTTATTTGATGCCTCAAGCTAGAGAGTCATTACCCCAGGCGT
TTAAGGGCACCAATAACTGCCTTAAAAAAATTACGCCCCGCCCTGCCACTCATCGCAGTCTAGCTTGGAT
TCTCACCAATAAAAAACGCCCGGCGGCAACCGAGCGTTCTGAACAAATCCAGATGGAGTTCTGAGGTCAT
TACTGGATCTATCAACAGGAGTCCAAGCTCAGCTAATTAAGGCGACAGTCAATTTGTCATTATGAAAATA
CACAAAAGCTTTTTCCTATCTTGCAAAGCGACAGCTAATTTGTCACAATCACGGACAACGACATCTATTT
TGTCACTGCAAAGAGGTTATGCTAAAACTGCCAAAGCGCTATAATCTATACTGTATAAGGATTTTACTGA
TGACAATAATTTGTCACAACGACATATAATTAGTCACTGTACACGTAGAGACGTAGCAATGCTACCTCTC
TACAATGGTTTTGTGTTAGTCTTGATGCTTCACTGATAGATACAAGAGCCATAAGAACCTCAGATCCTTC
CGTATTTAGCCAGTATGTTCTCTAGTGTGGTTCGTTGTTTTTGCGTGAGCCATGAGAACGAACCATTGAG
ATCATACTTACTTTGCATGTCACTCAAAAATTTTGCCTCAAAACTGGTGAGCTGAATTTTTGCAGTTAAA
GCATCGTGTAGTGTTTTTCTTAGTCCGTTATGTAGGTAGGAATCTGATGTAATGGTTGTTGGTATTTTGT
CACCATTCATTTTTATCTGGTTGTTCTCAAGTTCGGTTACGAGATCCATTTGTCTATCTAGTTCAACTTG
GAAAATCAACGTATCAGTCGGGCGGCCTCGCTTATCAACCACCAATTTCATATTGCTGTAAGTGTTTAAA
TCTTTACTTATTGGTTTCAAAACCCATTGGTTAAGCCTTTTAAACTCATGGTAGTTATTTTCAAGCATTA
ACATGAACTTAAATTCATCAAGGCTAATCTCTATATTTGCCTTGTGAGTTTTCTTTTGTGTTAGTTCTTT
TAATAACCACTCATAAATCCTCATAGAGTATTTGTTTTCAAAAGACTTAACATGTTCCAGATTATATTTT
ATGAATTTTTTTAACTGGAAAAGATAAGGCAATATCTCTTCACTAAAAACTAATTCTAATTTTTCGCTTG
AGAACTTGGCATAGTTTGTCCACTGGAAAATCTCAAAGCCTTTAACCAAAGGATTCCTGATTTCCACAGT
TCTCGTCATCAGCTCTCTGGTTGCTTTAGCTAATACACCATAAGCATTTTCCCTACTGATGTTCATCATC
TGAACGTATTGGTTATAAGTGAACGATACCGTCCGTTCTTTCCTTGTAGGGTTTTCAATCGTGGGGTTGA
GTAGTGCCACACAGCATAAAATTAGCTTGGTTTCATGCTCCGTTAAGTCATAGCGACTAATCGCTAGTTC
ATTTGCTTTGAAAACAACTAATTCAGACATACATCTCAATTGGTCTAGGTGATTTTAATCACTATACCAA
TTGAGATGGGCTAGTCAATGATAATTACTAGTCCTTTTCCTTTGAGTTGTGGGTATCTGTAAATTCTGCT
AGACCTTTGCTGGAAAACTTGTAAATTCTGCTAGACCCTCTGTAAATTCCGCTAGACCTTTGTGTGTTTT
TTTTGTTTATATTCAAGTGGTTATAATTTATAGAATAAAGAAAGAATAAAAAAAGATAAAAAGAATAGAT
CCCAGCCCTGTGTATAACTCACTACTTTAGTCAGTTCCGCAGTATTACAAAAGGATGTCGCAAACGCTGT
TTGCTCCTCTACAAAACAGACCTTAAAACCCTAAAGGCTTAAGTAGCACCCTCGCAAGCTCGGTTGCGGC
CGCAATCGGGCAAATCGCTGAATATTCCTTTTGTCTCCGACCATCAGGCACCTGAGTCGCTGTCTTTTTC
GTGACATTCAGTTCGCTGCGCTCACGGCTCTGGCAGTGAATGGGGGTAAATGGCACTACAGGCGCCTTTT
ATGGATTCATGCAAGGAAACTACCCATAATACAAGAAAAGCCCGTCACGGGCTTCTCAGGGCGTTTTATG
GCG
Features (pLannotate 1.2.2; 10 found; start..end, strand, type, name):
    549..596     -  protein_bind   FRT: FLP-mediated recombination occurs in the 8-bp core sequence TCTAGAAA (Turan and Bode, 2011). FLP recombinase from the Saccharomyces cerevisiae 2μ plasmid
    655..951     +  CDS            tnpA (fragment): TN5P_ECOLX - Also known as tnp. Experimental evidence at protein level: Swiss-Prot protein existence level 1. Mediates transposition of transposon Tn5 by a 'cut and paste' mechanism. First, the monomeric transposase binds the 19 bp inverted DNA repeats flanking the transposon. Then, dimerization of the DNA- bound transposase creates a synaptic DNA complex. After nicking of the first DNA strand, excision of the transposon proceeds through a series of intermediates. The transposase then mediates the insertion of the transposon at a new site by strand transfer. The activity of the wild- type tran
    983..1774    +  CDS            neo: KKA2_KLEPN - Also known as kan, nptII. Experimental evidence at protein level: Swiss-Prot protein existence level 1. Resistance to kanamycin, neomycin, paromomycin, ribostamycin, butirosin and gentamicin B. From Klebsiella pneumoniae.
   1778..1794    +  promoter       AmpR promoter (fragment): bla
   1885..1918    -  protein_bind   FRT (minimal): supports FLP-mediated excision but not integration (Turan and Bode, 2011) FLP recombinase from the Saccharomyces cerevisiae 2μ plasmid
   1980..2066    -  terminator     rrnB T1 terminator: Escherichia coli rrnB; transcription terminator T1 from the E. coli rrnB gene
   2130..2159    -  CDS            CmR (fragment): chloramphenicol acetyltransferase confers resistance to chloramphenicol
   2169..2263    -  terminator     lambda t0 terminator: transcription terminator from phage lambda
   2580..3530    -  CDS            Rep101(Ts): temperature-sensitive version of the RepA protein needed for replication with the pSC101 origin (Armstrong et al., 1984); rep101 encoding an A56V mutation
   3578..3800    -  rep_origin     pSC101 ori: low-copy replication origin that requires the Rep101 protein
