[The description below was written by a language model from this plasmid's Addgene catalogue record and pLannotate feature annotations shown in this document.]
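Description:
pSC101-Donor is a 4.1 kb low-copy bacterial plasmid that serves as the transposon donor for the ShCAST system, the CRISPR-associated transposase from the cyanobacterium Scytonema hofmanni. The catalogue lists the backbone as pUC19-derived, with replication provided by the temperature-sensitive pSC101 origin. The feature table confirms the pSC101 ori together with the Rep101(Ts) gene, which encodes the A56V variant of the RepA initiator protein. No pUC-type origin is annotated. Because replication depends on this heat-labile protein, the plasmid is maintained at a permissive temperature of 30°C and can be lost from cells at elevated temperature, which allows the donor to be cured after transposition. Selection is by kanamycin.

The payload, according to the record, consists of the ShCAST transposon left end (LE) and right end (RE) together with a kanamycin resistance cargo. The automated annotation did not detect the LE and RE, so their positions relative to the other parts cannot be read from the feature table. The annotated marker is the Tn5-derived neo (nptII) gene, preceded by a short tnpA fragment that is probably carried over from the Tn5 source of the cassette. It is bracketed by two FRT sites, one full and one minimal, so FLP recombinase could in principle excise the marker. The rrnB T1 and lambda t0 terminators lie between the cassette and the replication region, along with small remnants of a CmR gene and an AmpR promoter that appear to be cloning leftovers. The donor does not itself encode the transposase components or guide RNA. It is meant to work with the ShCAST machinery supplied separately, for RNA-guided insertion of the kanamycin cargo into the bacterial chromosome, and the associated publication concerns multicopy chromosomal integration.
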