Addgene plasmid #140630: pSC101-Donor
Purpose: Kanamycin resistance donor for ShCAST_harboring the temperature sensitive pSC101 origin of replication.
Depositing lab: Sheng Yang. Depositing organization: CAS Center for Excellence in Molecular Plant Sciences ("CEMPS"). Publication: Multicopy chromosomal integration using CRISPR-associated transposases. Zhang Y, Sun X, Wang Q, Xu J, Dong F, Yang S, Yang J, Zhang Z, Qian Y, Chen J, Zhang J, Liu Y, Tao R, Jiang Y, Yang J, Yang S. ACS Synth Biol. 2020 Jun 17. doi: 10.1021/acssynbio.0c00073. PubMed 32551502.
Backbone
  Vector backbone: pUC19, temperature sensitive pSC101 origin of replication
  Vector type: Bacterial Expression, CRISPR ; Transposon
Growth in bacteria
  Bacterial resistance: Kanamycin, 50 μg/mL
  Growth temperature: 30°C
  Growth strain: DH5alpha
  Copy number: Low Copy
Gene/Insert
  Gene/Insert name: LE, RE, KanR, temperature sensitive pSC101 origin of replication
  Species: Scytonema hofmanni
  Cloning method: Restriction Enzyme; 5′ cloning site Unknown (unknown if destroyed); 3′ cloning site Unknown (unknown if destroyed)
Terms and licenses: Academic/Nonprofit Terms; Industry Terms: Not Available to Industry
How to cite: pSC101-Donor was a gift from Sheng Yang (Addgene plasmid # 140630 ; http://n2t.net/addgene:140630 ; RRID:Addgene_140630)
